>Addgene plasmid #81042 | pTriEx-NLyn-Venus-Zdk1 | depositor full sequence | sequence record 153610 | NLyn, Venus, Zdk1
AACTGTTACATTGCAAACGTGGTTTCGTGTGCCAAGTGTGAAAACCGATGTTTAATCAAGGCTCTGACGC
ATTTCTACAACCACGACTCCAAGTGTGTGGGTGAAGTCATGCATCTTTTAATCAAATCCCAAGATGTGTA
TAAACCACCAAACTGCCAAAAAATGAAAACTGTCGACAAGCTCTGTCCGTTTGCTGGCAACTGCAAGGGT
CTCAATCCTATTTGTAATTATTGAATAATAAAACAATTATAAATGTCAAATTTGTTTTTTATTAACGATA
CAAACCAAACGCAACAAGAACATTTGTAGTATTATCTATAATTGAAAACGCGTAGTTATAATCGCTGAGG
TAATATTTAAAATCATTTTCAAATGATTCACAGTTAATTTGCGACAATATAATTTTATTTTCACATAAAC
TAGACGCCTTGTCGTCTTCTTCTTCGTATTCCTTCTCTTTTTCATTTTTCTCTTCATAAAAATTAACATA
GTTATTATCGTATCCATATATGTATCTATCGTATAGAGTAAATTTTTTGTTGTCATAAATATATATGTCT
TTTTTAATGGGGTGTATAGTACCGCTGCGCATAGTTTTTCTGTAATTTACAACAGTGCTATTTTCTGGTA
GTTCTTCGGAGTGTGTTGCTTTAATTATTAAATTTATATAATCAATGAATTTGGGATCGTCGGTTTTGTA
CAATATGTTGCCGGCATAGTACGCAGCTTCTTCTAGTTCAATTACACCATTTTTTAGCAGCACCGGATTA
ACATAACTTTCCAAAATGTTGTACGAACCGTTAAACAAAAACAGTTCACCTCCCTTTTCTATACTATTGT
CTGCGAGCAGTTGTTTGTTGTTAAAAATAACAGCCATTGTAATGAGACGCACAAACTAATATCACAAACT
GGAAATGTCTATCAATATATAGTTGCTGATGGCCGGCCTATTAATAGTAATCAATTACGGGGTCATTAGT
TCATAGCCCATATATGGAGTTCCGCGTTACATAACTTACGGTAAATGGCCCGCCTGGCTGACCGCCCAAC
GACCCCCGCCCATTGACGTCAATAATGACGTATGTTCCCATAGTAACGCCAATAGGGACTTTCCATTGAC
GTCAATGGGTGGAGTATTTACGGTAAACTGCCCACTTGGCAGTACATCAAGTGTATCATATGCCAAGTCC
GCCCCCTATTGACGTCAATGACGGTAAATGGCCCGCCTGGCATTATGCCCAGTACATGACCTTACGGGAC
TTTCCTACTTGGCAGTACATCTACGTATTAGTCATCGCTATTACCATGCTGATGCGGTTTTGGCAGTACA
CCAATGGGCGTGGATAGCGGTTTGACTCACGGGGATTTCCAAGTCTCCACCCCATTGACGTCAATGGGAG
TTTGTTTTGGCACCAAAATCAACGGGACTTTCCAAAATGTCGTAATAACCCCGCCCCGTTGACGCAAATG
GGCGGTAGGCGTGTACGGTGGGAGGTCTATATAAGCAGACGTCGTTTAGTGAACCGTCAGATCACTAGAT
GCTTTATTGCGGTAGTTTATCACAGTTAAATTGCTAACGCCAGTCTCGAACTTAACGTGCAGAAGTTGGT
CGTGAGGCACTGGGCAGGTAAGTATCGGGCCCTTTGTGCGGGGGGAGCGGCTCGGGGCTGTCCGCGGGGG
GACGGCTGCCTTCGGGGGGGACGGGGCAGGGCGGGGTTCGGCTTCTGGCGTGTGACCGGCGGCTCTAGAG
CCTCTGCTAACCATGTTCATGCCTTCTTCTTTTTCCTACAGCTCCTGGGCAACGTGCTGGTTATTGTGCT
GTCTCATCATTTTGGCAAAGAATTGGATCGGACCGAAATTAATACGACTCACTATAGGGGAATTGTGAGC
GGATAACAATTCCCCGGAGTTAATCCGGGACCTTTAATTCAACCCAACACAATATATTATAGTTAAATAA
GAATTATTATCAAATCATTTGTATATTAATTAAAATACTATACTGTAAATTACATTTTATTTACAATCAA
AGGAGATATACCATGGGATGCATCAAGTCCAAGCGAAAGGACAACCTGAACGACGACGAGGTGAGCAAGG
GCGAGGAGCTGTTCACCGGGGTGGTGCCCATCCTGGTCGAGCTGGACGGCGACGTAAACGGCCACAAGTT
CAGCGTGTCCGGCGAGGGCGAGGGCGATGCCACCTACGGCAAGCTGACCCTGAAGTTCATCAGCACCACC
GGCAAGCTGCCCGTGCCCTGGCCCACCCTCGTGACCACCCTCGGCTACGGCCTGCAGTGCTTCGCCCGCT
ACCCCGACCACATGAAGCAGCACGACTTCTTCAAGTCCGCCATGCCCGAAGGCTACGTCCAGGAGCGCAC
CATCTTCTTCAAGGACGACGGCAACTACAAGACCCGCGCCGAGGTGAAGTTCGAGGGCGACACCCTGGTG
AACCGCATCGAGCTGAAGGGCATCGACTTCAAGGAGGACGGCAACATCCTGGGGCACAAGCTGGAGTACA
ACTACAACAGCCACAACGTCTATATCACCGCCGACAAGCAGAAGAACGGCATCAAGGCAAACTTCAAGAT
CCGCCACAACATCGAGGACGGCGGCGTGCAGCTCGCCGACCACTACCAGCAGAACACCCCCATCGGCGAC
GGCCCCGTGCTGCTGCCCGACAACCACTACCTGAGCTACCAGTCCAAACTGAGCAAAGACCCCAACGAGA
AGCGCGATCACATGGTCCTGCTGGAGTTCGTGACCGCCGCCGGGATCACTCTCGGCATGGACGAGCTGTA
CAAGGGATCCATGGTGGATAACAAATTCAATAAAGAAAAGACGCGTGCCGGTGCGGAAATCCATTCTCTG
CCAAACCTGAATGTTGAGCAGAAGTTTGCCTTCATCGTGAGCCTGTTTGATGATCCATCTCAGAGCGCCA
ATCTGCTGGCCGAAGCCAAAAAACTGAACGATGCCCAGGCCCCAAAAGGTGGTTCTGGTGGTAGCCATCA
TCATCATCATCATGGCGGTGAAAATCTGTATTTCCAGGGCGGCCGCGACTACAAGGACGACGACGACAAA
TAAAAGCTTGCGGCCGCACAGCTGTATACACGTGCAAGCCAGCCAGAACTCGCCCCGGAAGACCCCGAGG
ATCTCGAGCACCACCATCACCATCACCATCACTAAGTGATTAACCTCAGGTGCAGGCTGCCTATCAGAAG
GTGGTGGCTGGTGTGGCCAATGCCCTGGCTCACAAATACCACTGAGATCGATCTTTTTCCCTCTGCCAAA
AATTATGGGGACATCATGAAGCCCCTTGAGCATCTGACTTCTGGCTAATAAAGGAAATTTATTTTCATTG
CAATAGTGTGTTGGAATTTTTTGTGTCTCTCACTCGGAAGGACATATGGGAGGGCAAATCATTTAAAACA
TCAGAATGAGTATTTGGTTTAGAGTTTGGCAACATATGCCCATATGTAACTAGCATAACCCCTTGGGGCC
TCTAAACGGGTCTTGAGGGGTTTTTTGCTGAAAGCATGCGGAGGAAATTCTCCTTGAAGTTTCCCTGGTG
TTCAAAGTAAAGGAGTTTGCACCAGACGCACCTCTGTTCACTGGTCCGGCGTATTAAAACACGATACATT
GTTATTAGTACATTTATTAAGCGCTAGATTCTGTGCGTTGTTGATTTACAGACAATTGTTGTACGTATTT
TAATAATTCATTAAATTTATAATCTTTAGGGTGGTATGTTAGAGCGAAAATCAAATGATTTTCAGCGTCT
TTATATCTGAATTTAAATATTAAATCCTCAATAGATTTGTAAAATAGGTTTCGATTAGTTTCAAACAAGG
GTTGTTTTTCCGAACCGATGGCTGGACTATCTAATGGATTTTCGCTCAACGCCACAAAACTTGCCAAATC
TTGTAGCAGCAATCTAGCTTTGTCGATATTCGTTTGTGTTTTGTTTTGTAATAAAGGTTCGACGTCGTTC
AAAATATTATGCGCTTTTGTATTTCTTTCATCACTGTCGTTAGTGTACAATTGACTCGACGTAAACACGT
TAAATAGAGCTTGGACATATTTAACATCGGGCGTGTTAGCTTTATTAGGCCGATTATCGTCGTCGTCCCA
ACCCTCGTCGTTAGAAGTTGCTTCCGAAGACGATTTTGCCATAGCCACACGACGCCTATTAATTGTGTCG
GCTAACACGTCCGCGATCAAATTTGTAGTTGAGCTTTTTGGAATTGCGATCGCATAACTTCGTATAGCAT
ACATTATACGAAGTTATAAGCTCGGAACGCTGCGCTCGGTCGTTCGGCTGCGGCGAGCGGTATCAGCTCA
CTCAAAGGCGGTAATACGGTTATCCACAGAATCAGGGGATAACGCAGGAAAGAACATGTGAGCAAAAGGC
CAGCAAAAGGCCAGGAACCGTAAAAAGGCCGCGTTGCTGGCGTTTTTCCATAGGCTCCGCCCCCTGACGA
GCATCACAAAAATCGACGCTCAAGTCAGAGGTGGCGAAACCCGACAGGACTATAAAGATACCAGGCGTTT
CCCCCTGGAAGCTCCCTCGTGCGCTCTCCTGTTCCGACCCTGCCGCTTACCGGATACCTGTCCGCCTTTC
TCCCTTCGGGAAGCGTGGCGCTTTCTCAATGCTCACGCTGTAGGTATCTCAGTTCGGTGTAGGTCGTTCG
CTCCAAGCTGGGCTGTGTGCACGAACCCCCCGTTCAGCCCGACCGCTGCGCCTTATCCGGTAACTATCGT
CTTGAGTCCAACCCGGTAAGACACGACTTATCGCCACTGGCAGCAGCCACTGGTAACAGGATTAGCAGAG
CGAGGTATGTAGGCGGTGCTACAGAGTTCTTGAAGTGGTGGCCTAACTACGGCTACACTAGAAGAACAGT
ATTTGGTATCTGCGCTCTGCTGAAGCCAGTTACCTTCGGAAAAAGAGTTGGTAGCTCTTGATCCGGCAAA
CAAACCACCGCTGGTAGCGGTGGTTTTTTTGTTTGCAAGCAGCAGATTACGCGCAGAAAAAAAGGATCTC
AAGAAGATCCTTTGTTACCAATGCTTAATCAGTGAGGCACCTATCTCAGCGATCTGTCTATTTCGTTCAT
CCATAGTTGCCTGACTCCCCGTCGTGTAGATAACTACGATACGGGAGGGCTTACCATCTGGCCCCAGTGC
TGCAATGATACCGCGAGACCCACGCTCACCGGCTCCAGATTTATCAGCAATAAACCAGCCAGCCGGAAGG
GCCGAGCGCAGAAGTGGTCCTGCAACTTTATCCGCCTCCATCCAGTCTATTAATTGTTGCCGGGAAGCTA
GAGTAAGTAGTTCGCCAGTTAATAGTTTGCGCAACGTTGTTGCCATTGCTACAGGCATCGTGGTGTCACG
CTCGTCGTTTGGTATGGCTTCATTCAGCTCCGGTTCCCAACGATCAAGGCGAGTTACATGATCCCCCATG
TTGTGCAAAAAAGCGGTTAGCTCCTTCGGTCCTCCGATCGTTGTCAGAAGTAAGTTGGCCGCAGTGTTAT
CACTCATGGTTATGGCAGCACTGCATAATTCTCTTACTGTCATGCCATCCGTAAGATGCTTTTCTGTGAC
TGGTGAGTACTCAACCAAGTCATTCTGAGAATAGTGTATGCGGCGACCGAGTTGCTCTTGCCCGGCGTCA
ATACGGGATAATACCGCGCCACATAGCAGAACTTTAAAAGTGCTCATCATTGGAAAACGTTCTTCGGGGC
GAAAACTCTCAAGGATCTTACCGCTGTTGAGATCCAGTTCGATGTAACCCACTCGTGCACCCAACTGATC
TTCAGCATCTTTTACTTTCACCAGCGTTTCTGGGTGAGCAAAAACAGGAAGGCAAAATGCCGCAAAAAAG
GGAATAAGGGCGACACGGAAATGTTGAATACTCATACTCTTCCTTTTTCAATATTATTGAAGCATTTATC
AGGGTTATTGTCTCATGTCCGCGCGTT
Features (pLannotate 1.2.2; 21 found; start..end, strand, type, name):
    110..937     +  misc_recomb    baculovirus recombination region (lef2/ORF603): contains ORF603 and part of lef2
    949..1308    +  enhancer       CMV enhancer (fragment): human cytomegalovirus immediate early enhancer
   1310..1509    +  promoter       CMV promoter: human cytomegalovirus (CMV) immediate early promoter
   1661..1791    +  intron         chimeric intron (fragment): chimera between introns from chicken β-actin and rabbit β-globin
   1860..1878    +  promoter       T7 promoter: promoter for bacteriophage T7 RNA polymerase
   1879..1903    +  protein_bind   lac operator: The lac repressor binds to the lac operator to inhibit transcription in E. coli. This inhibition can be relieved by adding lactose or isopropyl-β-D-thiogalactopyranoside (IPTG). lac repressor encoded by lacI
   1919..2028    +  promoter       p10 promoter: baculovirus promoter for expression in insect cells
   2090..2804    +  CDS            SYFP2 (fragment): monomeric optimized variant of EYFP, identical to mVenus but with L68V (Kremers et al., 2006) mammalian codon-optimized
   2811..2987    +  CDS            Zdk1: "Zdark" protein, derived from the Z subunit of protein A, that binds to the dark state of LOV2 and is released upon irradiation (Wang et al., 2016)
   3006..3025    +  CDS            capTEV™ (fragment): composite tag for in vivo biotinylation, TEV protease cleavage, and 6xHis tagging
   3057..3079    +  CDS            5xFLAG (fragment): five tandem FLAG® epitope tags
   3120..3152    +  CDS            HSV tag: HSV (herpes simplex virus) epitope tag
   3162..3179    +  CDS            6xHis: 6xHis affinity tag
   3194..3262    +  CDS            HBB (fragment): HBB_PONPY - Experimental evidence at transcript level: Swiss-Prot protein existence level 2. Involved in oxygen transport from the lung to the various peripheral tissues. From Pongo pygmaeus (Bornean orangutan).
   3337..3392    +  polyA_signal   β-globin poly(A) signal: rabbit β-globin polyadenylation signal (Gil and Proudfoot, 1987)
   3480..3527    +  terminator     T7 terminator: transcription terminator for bacteriophage T7 RNA polymerase
   3540..4245    +  misc_recomb    baculovirus recombination region (ORF1629): contains part of ORF1629
   4254..4287    +  protein_bind   loxP: Cre-mediated recombination occurs in the 8-bp core sequence (GCATACAT). Cre recombinase
   4455..5042    -  rep_origin     ori: high-copy-number ColE1/pMB1/pBR322/pUC origin of replication
   5055..5915    -  CDS            AmpR: β-lactamase; bla; confers resistance to ampicillin, carbenicillin, and related antibiotics
   5916..5967    -  promoter       AmpR promoter (fragment): bla
