[The description below was written by a language model from this plasmid's Addgene catalogue record and pLannotate feature annotations shown in this document.]
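Description:
pTriEx-NLyn-Venus-Zdk1 is a roughly 6 kb expression plasmid built on the pTriEx backbone, a multi-host vector designed to drive the same open reading frame in mammalian, insect and bacterial cells. It is maintained in E. coli through a high-copy ColE1/pUC-type origin and selected with ampicillin via the β-lactamase gene. Upstream of the coding region sits a stacked promoter arrangement. A CMV enhancer/promoter with a chicken β-actin/rabbit β-globin chimeric intron serves mammalian cells. A T7 promoter with a lac operator allows IPTG-regulated expression in T7 polymerase-bearing bacteria, and a baculovirus p10 promoter serves insect cells. Transcripts end at a rabbit β-globin poly(A) signal or a T7 terminator. Baculovirus recombination regions (lef2/ORF603 and ORF1629) flank the cassette and allow its transfer into a baculovirus genome, and a single loxP site lies just beyond them.

The payload is a fusion protein. According to the catalogue fields, an N-terminal Lyn-derived membrane-targeting sequence (NLyn) is followed by the yellow fluorescent protein mVenus, which the automated table annotates as a fragment of the closely related SYFP2. Next comes the 177 bp synthetic Zdk1 (ZA127) domain. The NLyn segment is not annotated separately in the feature table. Downstream, the record lists C-terminal FLAG and 6xHis tags, and the annotation also detects an HSV epitope, though whether every tag is in frame and translated is not stated. Zdk1 is a protein A Z-domain derivative that binds the dark state of the LOV2 domain and releases it on illumination. Anchoring it at the plasma membrane provides the trap component of the LOVTRAP optogenetic system, holding LOV2-fused proteins at the membrane in the dark and freeing them with light, while Venus fluorescence reports the anchor's expression and localisation. The stated purpose is mammalian expression.
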