Addgene plasmid #81042: pTriEx-NLyn-Venus-Zdk1
Purpose: mammalian expression of plasma-membrane anchored Zdk1
Depositing lab: Klaus Hahn. Publication: LOVTRAP: an optogenetic system for photoinduced protein dissociation. Wang H, Vilela M, Winkler A, Tarnawski M, Schlichting I, Yumerefendi H, Kuhlman B, Liu R, Danuser G, Hahn KM. Nat Methods. 2016 Jul 18. doi: 10.1038/nmeth.3926. PubMed 27427858.
Backbone
  Vector backbone: pTriEx
  Backbone size w/o insert (bp): 5000
  Total vector size (bp): 6000
  Vector type: Mammalian Expression, Bacterial Expression, Insect Expression
Growth in bacteria
  Bacterial resistance: Ampicillin, 100 μg/mL
  Growth temperature: 37°C
  Growth strain: DH5alpha
  Copy number: High Copy
Gene/Insert
  Gene/Insert name: Zdk1 (alt name: ZA127)
  Species: Synthetic
  Insert size (bp): 177
  Tag / fusion protein: NLyn (N terminal on insert); mVenus (N terminal on insert); 6x His tag (C terminal on insert); FLAG (C terminal on insert)
  Cloning method: Unknown
  Sequencing primers: 5′ aagtatcgggccctttgtgc; 3′ GGCAGCCTGCACCTGAGGTTAATCAC
Terms and licenses: Academic/Nonprofit Terms; Industry Terms: Not Available to Industry
How to cite: pTriEx-NLyn-Venus-Zdk1 was a gift from Klaus Hahn (Addgene plasmid # 81042 ; http://n2t.net/addgene:81042 ; RRID:Addgene_81042)
