>Addgene plasmid #81042 | pTriEx-NLyn-Venus-Zdk1 | addgene partial sequence | sequence record 156842 | CMV-F 5'-CGCAAATGGGCGGTAGGCGTG-3'
CTATATAAGCAGACGTCGTTTAGTGAACCGTCAGATCACTAGATGCTTTATTGCGGTAGTTTATCACAGT
TAAATTGCTAACGCCAGTCTCGAACTTAACGTGCAGAAGTTGGTCGTGAGGCACTGGGCAGGTAAGTATC
GGGCCCTTTGTGCGGGGGGAGCGGCTCGGGGCTGTCCGCGGGGGGACGGCTGCCTTCGGGGGGGACGGGG
CAGGGCGGGGTTCGGCTTCTGGCGTGTGACCGGCGGCTCTAGAGCCTCTGCTAACCATGTTCATGCCTTC
TTCTTTTTCCTACAGCTCCTGGGCAACGTGCTGGTTATTGTGCTGTCTCATCATTTTGGCAAAGAATTGG
ATCGGACCGAAATTAATACGACTCACTATAGGGGAATTGTGAGCGGATAACAATTCCCCGGAGTTAATCC
GGGACCTTTAATTCAACCCAACACAATATATTATAGTTAAATAAGAATTATTATCAAATCATTTGTATAT
TAATTAAAATACTATACTGTAAATTACATTTTATTTACAATCAAAGGAGATATACCATGGGATGCATCAA
GTCCAAGCGAAAGGACAACCTGAACGACGACGAGGTGAGCAAGGGCGAGGAGCTGTTCACCGGGGTGGTG
CCCATCCTGGTCGAGCTGGACGGCGACGTAAACGGCCACAAGTTCAGCGTGTCCGGCGAGGGCGAGGGCG
ATGCCACCTACGGCAAGCTGACCCTGAAGTTCATCAGCACCACCGGCAAGCTGCCCGTGCCCTGGCCCAC
CCTCGTGACCACCCTCGGCTACGGCCTGCAGTGCTTCGCCCGCTACCCCGACCACATGAAGCAGCACGAC
TTCTTCAAGTCCGCCATGCCCGAAGGCTACGTCCAGGAGCGCACCATCTTCTTCAAGGACGACGGCAACT
ACAAGACCCGCGCCGAGGTGAAGTTCGAGGGCGACACCCTGGTGAACCGCATCGAGCTGAA
