>Addgene plasmid #81042 | pTriEx-NLyn-Venus-Zdk1 | addgene partial sequence | sequence record 156845 | rb_glob_PA_term-R 5'-CCCATATGTCCTTCCGAGTG-3'
AAAATAAATTTCCTTTATTAGCCAGAAGTCAGATGCTCAAGGGGCTTCATGATGTCCCCATAATTTTTGG
CAGAGGGAAAAAGATCGATCTCAGTGGTATTTGTGAGCCAGGGCATTGGCCACACCAGCCACCACCTTCT
GATAGGCAGCCTGCACCTGAGGTTAATCACTTAGTGATGGTGATGGTGATGGTGGTGCTCGAGATCCTCG
GGGTCTTCCGGGGCGAGTTCTGGCTGGCTTGCACGTGTATACAGCTGTGCGGCCGCAAGCTTTTATTTGT
CGTCGTCGTCCTTGTAGTCGCGGCCGCCCTGGAAATACAGATTTTCACCGCCATGATGATGATGATGATG
GCTACCACCAGAACCACCTTTTGGGGCCTGGGCATCGTTCAGTTTTTTGGCTTCGGCCAGCAGATTGGCG
CTCTGAGATGGATCATCAAACAGGCTCACGATGAAGGCAAACTTCTGCTCAACATTCAGGTTTGGCAGAG
AATGGATTTCCGCACCGGCACGCGTCTTTTCTTTATTGAATTTGTTATCCACCATGGATCCCTTGTACAG
CTCGTCCATGCCGAGAGTGATCCCGGCGGCGGTCACGAACTCCAGCAGGACCATGTGATCGCGCTTCTCG
TTGGGGTCTTTGCTCAGTTTGGACTGGTAGCTCAGGTAGTGGTTGTCGGGCAGCAGCACGGGGCCGTCGC
CGATGGGGGTGTTCTGCTGGTAGTGGTCGGCGAGCTGCACGCCGCCGTCCTCGATGTTGTGGCGGATCTT
GAAGTTTGCCTTGATGCCGTTCTTCTGCTTGTCGGCGGTGATATAGACGTTGTGGCTGTTGTAGTTGTAC
TCCAGCTTGTGCCCCAGGATGTTGCCGTCCTCCTTGAAGTCGATGCCCTTCAGCTCGATGCGGTTCACCA
GGGTGTCGCCCTCGAACTTCACCTCGGCGCGGGTCTTGTAGTTGCCGTCGTCCTTGAAGAAGATGGTGCG
CTCCTGGACGTA
